>Addgene plasmid #208597 | T7-RBS-6xHis-SUMO-dSynCas.v12 bacteria | addgene full sequence | sequence record 418037 | Addgene NGS Result
GTGAGCTAACTTACATTAATTGCGTTGCGCTCACTGCCCGCTTTCCAGTCGGGAAACCTGTCGTGCCAGC
TGCATTAATGAATCGGCCAACGCGCGGGGAGAGGCGGTTTGCGTATTGGGCGCCAGGGTGGTTTTTCTTT
TCACCAGTGAGACGGGCAACAGCTGATTGCCCTTCACCGCCTGGCCCTGAGAGAGTTGCAGCAAGCGGTC
CACGCTGGTTTGCCCCAGCAGGCGAAAATCCTGTTTGATGGTGGTTAACGGCGGGATATAACATGAGCTG
TCTTCGGTATCGTCGTATCCCACTACCGAGATATCCGCACCAACGCGCAGCCCGGACTCGGTAATGGCGC
GCATTGCGCCCAGCGCCATCTGATCGTTGGCAACCAGCATCGCAGTGGGAACGATACCCTCATTCAGCAT
TTGCATGGTTTGTTGAAAACCGGACATGGCACTCCAGTCGCCTTCCCGTTCCGCTATCGGCTGAATTTGA
TTGCGAGTGAGATATTTATGCCAGCCAGCCAGACGCAGACGCGCCGAGACAGAACTTAATGGGCCCGCTA
ACAGCGCGATTTGCTGGTGACCCAATGCGACCAGATGCTCCACGCCCAGTCGCGTACCGTCTTCATGGGA
GAAAATAATACTGTTGATGGGTGTCTGGTCAGAGACATCAAGAAATAACGCCGGAACATTAGTGCAGGCA
GCTTCCACAGCAATGGCATCCTGGTCATCCAGCGGATAGTTAATGATCAGCCCACTGACGCGTTGCGCGA
GAAGATTGTGCACCGCCGCTTTACAGGCTTCGACGCCGCTTCGTTCTACCATCGACACCACCACGCTGGC
ACCCAGTTGATCGGCGCGAGATTTAATCGCCGCGACAATTTGCGACGGCGCGTGCAGGGCCAGACTGGAG
GTGGCAACGCCAATCAGCAACGACTGTTTGCCCGCCAGTTGTTGTGCCACGCGGTTGGGAATGTAATTCA
GCTCCGCCATCGCCGCTTCCACTTTTTCCCGCGTTTTCGCAGAAACGTGGCTGGCCTGGTTCACCACGCG
GGAAACGGTCTGATAAGAGACACCGGCATACTCTGCGACATCGTATAACGTTACTGGTTTCACATTCACC
ACCCTGAATTGACTCTCTTCCGGGCGCTATCATGCCATACCGCGAAAGGTTTTGCGCCATTCGATGGTGT
CCGGGATCTCGACGCTCTCCCTTATGCGACTCCTGCATTAGGAAGCAGCCCAGTAGTAGGTTGAGGCCGT
TGAGCACCGCCGCCGCAAGGAATGGTGCATGCAAGGAGATGGCGCCCAACAGTCCCCCGGCCACGGGGCC
TGCCACCATACCCACGCCGAAACAAGCGCTCATGAGCCCGAAGTGGCGAGCCCGATCTTCCCCATCGGTG
ATGTCGGCGATATAGGCGCCAGCAACCGCACCTGTGGCGCCGGTGATGCCGGCCACGATGCGTCCGGCGT
AGAGGATCGAGATCTCGATCCCGCGAAATTAATACGACTCACTATAGGGGAATTGTGAGCGGATAACAAT
TCCCCTCTAGAAATAATTTTGTTTAACTTTAAGAAGGAGATATACCCCATGGGCGGTCTGAACGACATCT
TCGAGGCTCAGAAAATCGAATGGCACGAAAGCAGCCATCATCATCATCATCACAGCAGCGGCCTGGTGCC
GCGCGGCAGCCATATGTCGGACTCAGAAGTCAATCAAGAAGCTAAGCCAGAGGTCAAGCCAGAAGTCAAG
CCTGAGACTCACATCAATTTAAAGGTGTCCGATGGATCTTCAGAGATCTTCTTCAAGATCAAAAAGACCA
CTCCTTTAAGAAGGCTGATGGAAGCGTTCGCTAAAAGACAGGGTAAGGAAATGGACTCCTTAAGATTCTT
GTACGACGGTATTAGCATTCAAGCTGATCAGACCCCTGAAGATTTGGACATGGAGGATAACGATATTATT
GAGGCTCACAGAGAACAGATTGGTGGAAGTATGACGACTACTATGAAGATTTCAATTGAATTCCTCGAGC
CGTTTCGGATGACCAAATGGCAGGAAAGCACTAGGCGAAACAAGAACAACAAGGAATTTGTTCGCGGCCA
AGCTTTTGCAAGATGGCATAGAAATAAGAAGGATAACACAAAAGGGCGGCCTTACATAACTGGGACATTG
CTGCGGTCCGCAGTAATTAGAAGCGCGGAAAACCTGCTGACATTGAGTGATGGGAAAATTAGCGAAAAGA
CATGTTGTCCTGGGAAATTTGATACGGAAGATAAAGACAGGTTGCTGCAATTGAGGCAGCGGTCCACCCT
TCGTTGGACCGATAAGAACCCCTGTCCAGATAACGCTGAAACTTACTGCCCGTTTTGCGAACTTCTCGGG
AGATCCGGTAACGATGGAAAGAAGGCTGAGAAGAAGGATTGGCGCTTTCGTATTCATTTTGGCAATCTTT
CCCTTCCAGGGAAGCCCGATTTCGACGGGCCAAAAGCTATAGGCAGCCAACGGGTACTTAACAGGGTCGA
TTTCAAATCCGGTAAGGCCCATGACTTCTTTAAGGCTTACGAAGTCGACCATACTAGGTTTCCCCGCTTC
GAAGGGGAGATTACCATAGATAATAAAGTCAGCGCTGAAGCCAGGAAACTGCTCTGTGATTCTCTCAAGT
TTACGGATCGGCTGTGTGGAGCTCTGTGCGTAATCAGGTTCGATGAATATACACCAGCAGCCGATAGTGG
GAAACAAACCGAAAATGTCCAAGCAGAACCGAATGCTAATCTCGCTGAAAAGACCGCAGAGCAAATTATT
AGCATTCTGGACGATAATAAGAAAACCGAATATACCCGCCTGCTTGCTGATGCTATTCGTTCACTCCGCC
GCTCTAGTAAACTTGTCGCTGGCTTGCCAAAGGATCATGACGGGAAGGATGACCATTACCTCTGGGATAT
CGGCAAGAAGAAGAAAGACGAAAACTCTGTCACTATTAGGCAAATCCTTACGACCTCAGCAGACACCAAG
GAACTCAAGAATGCCGGAAAATGGAGAGAATTCTGCGAGAAGCTGGGTGAAGCGCTGTACCTCAAGAGTA
AAGACATGAGTGGCGGCCTGAAAATTACTCGGAGAATACTGGGCGATGCTGAATTCCATGGAAAGCCCGA
TCGGCTTGAAAAGAGCCGGTCTGTGTCAATCGGATCTGTGTTGAAAGAAACTGTGGTATGCGGCGAACTG
GTCGCTAAAACGCCCTTCTTCTTCGGAGCGATAGACGAAGATGCAAAACAAACCGCACTGCAAGTACTCC
TCACTCCCGATAACAAGTATAGACTGCCAAGAAGCGCCGTGCGAGGTATACTCCGTCGAGATCTTCAAAC
CTATTTTGATAGCCCATGCAATGCTGAGTTGGGTGGACGGCCATGCATGTGTAAGACGTGTAGGATTATG
AGAGGGATCACGGTGATGGATGCGCGCAGTGAGTACAATGCCCCGCCAGAAATAAGGCATCGTACCCGCA
TTAATCCCTTCACAGGCACGGTTGCGGAAGGTGCCCTGTTTAATATGGAAGTAGCCCCCGAGGGGATTGT
CTTTCCATTTCAACTCCGGTACCGGGGCTCTGAAGATGGGCTGCCCGATGCACTGAAAACGGTGTTGAAA
TGGTGGGCTGAGGGGCAGGCATTCATGAGTGGCGCTGCCTCAACCGGGAAGGGCCGATTCCGGATGGAAA
ATGCTAAATATGAAACGCTGGATCTGAGCGACGAGAATCAAAGGAATGACTATCTTAAGAATTGGGGATG
GCGTGACGAGAAGGGGCTCGAGGAACTGAAGAAACGACTGAACTCAGGTCTGCCAGAGCCCGGTAATTAT
AGGGATCCAAAATGGCACGAGATTAACGTTTCCATTGAGATGGCAAGCCCTTTTATTAATGGCGACCCAA
TCCGCGCAGCCGTGGACAAACGTGGTACAGCAGTGGTTACCTTCGTTAAGTATAAAGCTGAAGGGGAAGA
GGCGAAACCCGTATGTGCATACAAGGCCGAATCTTTTAGAGGGGTGATCAGAAGTGCCGTGGCACGCATT
CATATGGAAGATGGCGTCCCTTTGACTGAGTTGACTCACAGTGACTGTGAATGTCTCCTGTGCCAAATCT
TTGGAAGTGAGTATGAAGCCGGCAAAATAAGGTTTGAAGATCTCGTATTCGAAAGTGACCCGGAACCTGT
GACCTTCGATCATGTGGCCATCGATAGATTCACTGGCGGTGCAGCTGATAAGAAGAAATTCGATGATTCC
CCTCTGCCCGGTAGCCCTGCAAGACCGCTCATGTTGAAAGGCTCCTTCTGGATCCGCAGGGACGTTCTCG
AGGACGAAGAGTACTGTAAGGCACTCGGTAAGGCTCTTGCAGATGTGAATAATGGCCTTTATCCCCTCGG
TGGAAAGAGCGCCATCGGCTACGGACAGGTCAAGAGTCTGGGTATAAAGGGAGATGATAAGAGGATTTCT
CGCCTCATGAATCCTGCCTTTGATGAGACAGATGTAGCCGTTCCAGAAAAGCCCAAAACTGATGCCGAGG
TTCGCATCGAGGCAGAGAAAGTATATTACCCACACTATTTCGTCGAACCCCATAAGAAGGTGGAACGCGA
GGAGAAACCCTGTGGTCATCAAAAGTTCCACGAGGGGCGACTGACAGGTAAAATTCGGTGTAAGCTCATT
ACCAAGACACCCCTCATCGTCCCAGATACTAGTAATGACGATTTCTTCAGACCTGCGGATAAAGAAGCTC
GGAAGGAAAAGGACGAATATCATAAATCATATGCTTTCTTCAGACTTCATAAACAAATCATGATTCCCGG
GAGCGAATTGAGAGGAATGGTGAGTAGTGTCTACGAAACTGTGACAAATTCTTGCTTCAGGATATTTGAT
GAGACTAAACGGTTGTCATGGCGGCGTAGCGTGTCACCGTACCGAACTGTAGACGATAGGATGATCGGCA
AACGTATGAGCGCCGATCTGCGGCCGTGCCATGGAGATTGGGTGGAAGATGGTGATCTCAGTGCCTTGAA
TGCATATCCCGAGAAAAGACTCCTCTTGCGCCACCCCAAAGGACTCTGCCCTGCTTGCCGGCTCTTTGGA
ACCGGATCTTACAAGGGCAGAGTCAGGTTTGGATTCGCGTCACTCGAAAACGATCCGGAGTGGCTGATCC
CAGGCAAGAATCCCGGCGATCCGTTTCACGGCGGGCCGGTGATGCTCTCATTGTTGGAACGGCCTCGCCC
GACTTGGAGTATACCGGGATCCGACAATAAGTTTAAAGTGCCTGGCAGAAAGTTTTACGTCCACCACCAC
GCCTGGAAAACCATTAAGGACGGGAACCATCCCACAACAGGCAAAGCTATTGAACAAAGCCCTAATAACC
GCACTGTAGAAGCTCTCGCCGGCGGGAATTCCTTTAGCTTCGAAATTGCCTTTGAGAACCTGAAAGAATG
GGAGCTGGGTTTGCTCATCCACAGCCTGCAACTCGAAAAGGGTCTGGCGCATAAACTTGGAATGGCAAAG
TCTATGGGATTTGGTTCAGTTGAAATTGACGTCGAATCAGTGCGCCTGAGAAAAGATTGGAAGCAATGGC
GGAATGGCAATTCCGAAATTCCCAACTGGTTGGGAAAAGGATTTGCTAAACTGAAGGAATGGTTCCGGGA
CGAGCTCGATTTTATAGAAAATCTTAAGAAACTTCTTTGGTTTCCTGAGGGCGACCAAGCACCCCGGGTT
TGCTACCCCATGCTGCGAAAGAAGGACGATCCTAATGGGAATAGCGGTTACGAAGAACTCAAAGACGGGG
AATTCAAGAAAGAAGATCGGCAGAAGAAGCTGACCACGCCGTGGACACCGTGGGCATAAGTCGACAAGCT
TGCGGCCGCACTCGAGCACCACCACCACCACCACTGAGATCCGGCTGCTAACAAAGCCCGAAAGGAAGCT
GAGTTGGCTGCTGCCACCGCTGAGCAATAACTAGCATAACCCCTTGGGGCCTCTAAACGGGTCTTGAGGG
GTTTTTTGCTGAAAGGAGGAACTATATCCGGATTGGCGAATGGG
[124 nt withheld, positions 6065-6188]
C
[91 nt withheld, positions 6190-6280]
A
[49 nt withheld, positions 6282-6330]
CCTTTGACGTTGGAGTCCACGTTCTTT
[37 nt withheld, positions 6358-6394]
ACCCTATCTCGGTCTATTCTTTTGATTTATAAGGGATTTTGCCGATTTCGGCCTATTGGTTAAAAAATGA
GCTGATTTAACAAAAATTTAACGCGAATTTTAACAAACTAGTAACGTTTACAATTTCAGGTGGCACTTTT
CGGGGAAATGTGCGCGGAACCCCTATTTGTTTATTTTTCTAAATACATTCAAATATGTATCCGCTCATGA
ATTAATTCTTAGAAAAACTCATCGAGCATCAAATGAAACTGCAATTTATTCATATCAGGATTATCAATAC
CATATTTTTGAAAAAGCCGTTTCTGTAATGAAGGAGAAAACTCACCGAGGCAGTTCCATAGGATGGCAAG
ATCCTGGTATCGGTCTGCGATTCCGACTCGTCCAACATCAATACAACCTATTAATTTCCCCTCGTCAAAA
ATAAGGTTATCAAGTGAGAAATCACCATGAGTGACGACTGAATCCGGTGAGAATGGCAAAAGTTTATGCA
TTTCTTTCCAGACTTGTTCAACAGGCCAGCCATTACGCTCGTCATCAAAATCACTCGCATCAACCAAACC
GTTATTCATTCGTGATTGCGCCTGAGCGAGACGAAATACGCGATCGCTGTTAAAAGGACAATTACAAACA
GGAATCGAATGCAACCGGCGCAGGAACACTGCCAGCGCATCAACAATGTTTTCACCTGAATCAGGATATT
CTTCTAATACCTGGAATGCTGTTTTCCCGGGGATCGCAGTGGTGAGTAACCATGCATCATCAGGAGTACG
GATAAAATGCTTGATGGTCGGAAGAGGCATAAATTCCGTCAGCCAGTTTAGTCTGACCATCTCATCTGTA
ACATCATTGGCAACGCTACCTTTGCCATGTTTCAGAAACAACTCTGGCGCATCGGGCTTCCCATACAATC
GATAGATTGTCGCACCTGATTGCCCGACATTATCGCGAGCCCATTTATACCCATATAAATCAGCATCCAT
GTTGGAATTTAATCGCGGCCTAGAGCAAGACGTTTCCCGTTGAATATGGCTCATAACACCCCTTGTATTA
CTGTTTATGTAAGCAGACAGTTTTATTGTTCATGACCAAAATCCCTTAACGTGAGTTTTCGTTCCACTGA
GCGTCAGACCCCGTAGAAAAGATCAAAGGATCTTCTTGAGATCCTTTTTTTCTGCGCGTAATCTGCTGCT
TGCAAACAAAAAAACCACCGCTACCAGCGGTGGTTTGTTTGCCGGATCAAGAGCTACCAACTCTTTTTCC
GAAGGTAACTGGCTTCAGCAGAGCGCAGATACCAAATACTGTCCTTCTAGTGTAGCCGTAGTTAGGCCAC
CACTTCAAGAACTCTGTAGCACCGCCTACATACCTCGCTCTGCTAATCCTGTTACCAGTGGCTGCTGCCA
GTGGCGATAAGTCGTGTCTTACCGGGTTGGACTCAAGACGATAGTTACCGGATAAGGCGCAGCGGTCGGG
CTGAACGGGGGGTTCGTGCACACAGCCCAGCTTGGAGCGAACGACCTACACCGAACTGAGATACCTACAG
CGTGAGCTATGAGAAAGCGCCACGCTTCCCGAAGGGAGAAAGGCGGACAGGTATCCGGTAAGCGGCAGGG
TCGGAACAGGAGAGCGCACGAGGGAGCTTCCAGGGGGAAACGCCTGGTATCTTTATAGTCCTGTCGGGTT
TCGCCACCTCTGACTTGAGCGTCGATTTTTGTGATGCTCGTCAGGGGGGCGGAGCCTATGGAAAAACGCC
AGCAACGCGGCCTTTTTACGGTTCCTGGCCTTTTGCTGGCCTTTTGCTCACATGTTCTTTCCTGCGTTAT
CCCCTGATTCTGTGGATAACCGTATTACCGCCTTTGAGTGAGCTGATACCGCTCGCCGCAGCCGAACGAC
CGAGCGCAGCGAGTCAGTGAGCGAGGAAGCGGAAGAGCGCCTGATGCGGTATTTTCTCCTTACGCATCTG
TGCGGTATTTCACACCGCAATGGTGCACTCTCAGTACAATCTGCTCTGATGCCGCATAGTTAAGCCAGTA
TACACTCCGCTATCGCTACGTGACTGGGTCATGGCTGCGCCCCGACACCCGCCAACACCCGCTGACGCGC
CCTGACGGGCTTGTCTGCTCCCGGCATCCGCTTACAGACAAGCTGTGACCGTCTCCGGGAGCTGCATGTG
TCAGAGGTTTTCACCGTCATCACCGAAACGCGCGAGGCAGCTGCGGTAAAGCTCATCAGCGTGGTCGTGA
AGCGATTCACAGATGTCTGCCTGTTCATCCGCGTCCAGCTCGTTGAGTTTCTCCAGAAGCGTTAATGTCT
GGCTTCTGATAAAGCGGGCCATGTTAAGGGCGGTTTTTTCCTGTTTGGTCACTGATGCCTCCGTGTAAGG
GGGATTTCTGTTCATGGGGGTAATGATACCGATGAAACGAGAGAGGATGCTCACGATACGGGTTACTGAT
GATGAACATGCCCGGTTACTGGAACGTTGTGAGGGTAAACAACTGGCGGTATGGATGCGGCGGGACCAGA
GAAAAATCACTCAGGGTCAATGCCAGCGCTTCGTTAATACAGATGTAGGTGTTCCACAGGGTAGCCAGCA
GCATCCTGCGATGCAGATCCGGAACATAATGGTGCAGGGCGCTGACTTCCGCGTTTCCAGACTTTACGAA
ACACGGAAACCGAAGACCATTCATGTTGTTGCTCAGGTCGCAGACGTTTTGCAGCAGCAGTCGCTTCACG
TTCGCTCGCGTATCGGTGATTCATTCTGCTAACCAGTAAGGCAACCCCGCCAGCCTAGCCGGGTCCTCAA
CGACAGGAGCACGATCATGCGCACCCGTGGGGCCGCCATGCCGGCGATAATGGCCTGCTTCTCGCCGAAA
CGTTTGGTGGCGGGACCAGTGACGAAGGCTTGAGCGAGGGCGTGCAAGATTCCGAATACCGCAAGCGACA
GGCCGATCATCGTCGCGCTCCAGCGAAAGCGGTCCTCGCCGAAAATGACCCAGAGCGCTGCCGGCACCTG
TCCTACGAGTTGCATGATAAAGAAGACAGTCATAAGTGCGGCGACGATAGTCATGCCCCGCGCCCACCGG
AAGGAGCTGACTGGGTTGAAGGCTCTCAAGGGCATCGGTCGAGATCCCGGTGCCTAATGA
Features (pLannotate 1.2.2; 22 found; start..end, strand, type, name):
     31..1113    -  CDS            lacI: lac repressor; lacI; The lac repressor binds to the lac operator to inhibit transcription in E. coli. This inhibition can be relieved by adding lactose or isopropyl-β-D-thiogalactopyranoside (IPTG).
   1114..1191    -  promoter       lacI promoter: lacI
   1199..1478    -  CDS            TcR (fragment): tetracycline efflux protein; tet; confers resistance to tetracycline
   1500..1518    +  promoter       T7 promoter: promoter for bacteriophage T7 RNA polymerase
   1519..1543    +  protein_bind   lac operator: The lac repressor binds to the lac operator to inhibit transcription in E. coli. This inhibition can be relieved by adding lactose or isopropyl-β-D-thiogalactopyranoside (IPTG). lac repressor encoded by lacI
   1558..1580    +  RBS            RBS: efficient ribosome binding site from bacteriophage T7 gene 10 (Olins and Rangwala, 1989)
   1598..1639    +  CDS            AviTag™ (fragment): peptide tag that allows for enzymatic biotinylation
   1646..1662    +  CDS            capTEV™ (fragment): composite tag for in vivo biotinylation, TEV protease cleavage, and 6xHis tagging
   1673..1690    +  CDS            thrombin site: thrombin recognition and cleavage site
   1694..1986    +  CDS            SUMO (fragment): cleavable ubiquitin-like protein tag; S. cerevisiae SMT3 (truncated)
   5897..5914    +  CDS            9xHis (fragment): 9xHis affinity tag
   5924..5973    +  CDS            SET1 (fragment): solubility-enhancement tag derived from T7 phage gene 10B
   5981..6028    +  terminator     T7 terminator: transcription terminator for bacteriophage T7 RNA polymerase
   6065..6493    +  rep_origin     f1 ori (sequence partly withheld): f1 bacteriophage origin of replication; arrow indicates direction of (+) strand synthesis
   6547..6604    +  promoter       AmpR promoter (fragment): bla
   6613..7428    -  CDS            KanR: aminoglycoside phosphotransferase; aph(3')-Ia; confers resistance to kanamycin in bacteria or G418 (Geneticin®) in eukaryotes
   7550..8138    +  rep_origin     ori: high-copy-number ColE1/pMB1/pBR322/pUC origin of replication
   8324..8463    -  misc_feature   bom: basis of mobility region from pBR322
   8565..8756    -  CDS            rop: Rop protein, which maintains plasmids at low copy number; rop
   8773..9153    +  CDS            YPB1_ECOLX: Protein predicted: Swiss-Prot protein existence level 4. From Escherichia coli.
   9225..9516    -  CDS            TcR (fragment): tetracycline efflux protein; tet; confers resistance to tetracycline
   9531..18      -  protein_bind   CAP binding site (across the origin): CAP binding activates transcription in the presence of cAMP. E. coli catabolite activator protein
