[The description below was written by a language model from this plasmid's Addgene catalogue record and pLannotate feature annotations shown in this document.]
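Description:
T7-RBS-6xHis-SUMO-dSynCas.v12 bacteria is a 9.5 kb pET-type bacterial expression plasmid built to produce and purify a catalytically inactive ("dead") form of the synthetic Cas protein SynCas.v12. It is maintained in E. coli through a ColE1/pBR322-family origin accompanied by the bom region and the rop gene, and it is selected with kanamycin via an aminoglycoside phosphotransferase (KanR) cassette. An f1 phage origin is also present. The short tetracycline-resistance fragments and the partial AmpR promoter in the annotation look like nonfunctional backbone remnants. The catalogue lists the plasmid as high copy, although Rop normally moderates copy number.

The expression cassette follows the standard pET layout. A T7 promoter is followed directly by a lac operator and the strong T7 gene 10 ribosome binding site, while a plasmid-borne lacI gene supplies repressor, so transcription depends on T7 RNA polymerase and is induced with IPTG in a suitable host. The open reading frame begins with an N-terminal histidine tag region (partly annotated as fragments of other composite tags), then a thrombin cleavage site and a yeast SMT3-derived SUMO domain. SUMO commonly improves solubility and can be removed by a SUMO-specific protease. The roughly 4.3 kb dSynCas.v12 coding sequence, inserted by Gibson assembly, falls in the unannotated stretch downstream of SUMO. A short histidine-tag match lies just upstream of the T7 terminator, but the record does not show whether it is translated as part of the protein. The record also does not state which mutations inactivate the enzyme, and the listed publication appears unrelated, with the depositor pointing to a preprint instead.
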