Addgene plasmid #208597: T7-RBS-6xHis-SUMO-dSynCas.v12 bacteria
Purpose: Production and purification of catalytically inactive SynCas.v12
Depositing lab: Omar Akbari. Depositing organization: University of California, San Diego (UCSD). Publication: Parasitic nematode fatty acid- and retinol-binding proteins compromise host immunity by interfering with host lipid signaling pathways. Parks SC, Nguyen S, Nasrolahi S, Bhat C, Juncaj D, Lu D, Ramaswamy R, Dhillon H, Fujiwara H, Buchman A, Akbari OS, Yamanaka N, Boulanger MJ, Dillman AR. PLoS Pathog. 2021 Oct 29;17(10):e1010027. doi: 10.1371/journal.ppat.1010027. eCollection 2021 Oct. PubMed 34714893.
Backbone
  Vector backbone: pET
  Backbone size w/o insert (bp): 5253
  Total vector size (bp): 9534
  Vector type: Bacterial Expression
Growth in bacteria
  Bacterial resistance: Kanamycin, 50 μg/mL
  Growth temperature: 37°C
  Growth strain: DH5alpha
  Copy number: High Copy
Gene/Insert
  Gene/Insert name: dSynCas.v12
  Species: Synthetic
  Insert size (bp): 4281
  Promoter: T7
  Cloning method: Gibson Cloning
  Sequencing primers: 5′ gtgagcggataacaattccc
Terms and licenses: Academic/Nonprofit Terms; Industry Terms: Not Available to Industry
Depositor comments: Please visit https://doi.org/10.1101/2024.02.23.581838 for bioRxiv preprint.
How to cite: T7-RBS-6xHis-SUMO-dSynCas.v12 bacteria was a gift from Omar Akbari (Addgene plasmid # 208597 ; http://n2t.net/addgene:208597 ; RRID:Addgene_208597)
